Addgene plasmid #41500: TAL-4CA1
Depositing lab: Veit Hornung. Depositing organization: Universitaetsklinikum Bonn. Publication: A ligation-independent cloning technique for high-throughput assembly of transcription activator-like effector genes. Schmid-Burgk JL, Schmidt T, Kaiser V, Honing K, Hornung V. Nat Biotechnol. 2012 Dec 16. doi: 10.1038/nbt.2460. PubMed 23242165.
Backbone
  Vector backbone: Custom backbone
  Backbone size w/o insert (bp): 2961
  Vector type: PCR Cloning Vector
Growth in bacteria
  Bacterial resistance: Ampicillin, 100 μg/mL
  Growth temperature: 37°C
  Growth strain: DH10B
  Copy number: High Copy
Gene/Insert
  Gene/Insert name: 4CA1
  Species: Synthetic
  Insert size (bp): 220
  Cloning method: Unknown
  Sequencing primers: 5′ M13_pUC_fwd; 3′ M13_pUC_rev
Terms and licenses: Academic/Nonprofit Terms; Industry Terms: Not Available to Industry
How to cite: TAL-4CA1 was a gift from Veit Hornung (Addgene plasmid # 41500 ; http://n2t.net/addgene:41500 ; RRID:Addgene_41500)
