[The description below was written by a language model from this plasmid's Addgene catalogue record.]
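Description:
TAL-4CA1 is a small bacterial cloning plasmid that carries one building block of a library for assembling transcription activator-like effector (TALE) genes by ligation-independent cloning. The backbone is described only as a custom PCR cloning vector of about 2.96 kb. It is a high-copy plasmid propagated in E. coli under ampicillin selection. The record gives no feature table, so the specific origin of replication and any other backbone elements are not stated, although the use of M13/pUC forward and reverse sequencing primers indicates that the insert sits between standard pUC-type primer sites.

The payload is a synthetic 220 bp fragment named 4CA1. At this size it is consistent with a short block of TALE repeat units rather than a full DNA-binding array. In such libraries, part names typically encode the position of the fragment in the final array and the bases recognised by its repeats, but the record does not define the naming scheme or the exact repeat content, so this reading of "4CA1" should be treated as unconfirmed. No promoter, tag, reporter or eukaryotic expression element is recorded, and the plasmid appears to serve purely as a storage and template vector, not an expression construct. How the fragment was cloned into the backbone is listed as unknown.

Its intended use, as indicated by the associated publication, is as one component of a set of pre-made parts that are combined by ligation-independent cloning for high-throughput construction of custom TALE genes, such as those used to make designer DNA-binding proteins.
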