>Addgene plasmid #41500 | TAL-4CA1 | depositor partial sequence | sequence record 55369 | TAL-4CA1 sequence 220 bps
GAATGCAGGTTGTCGCCATCGCCTCTCATGACGGGGGAAAGCAAGCCCTGGAAACCGTGCAAAGGTTGTT
GCCCGTCCTTTGTCAAGACCACGGCCTTACACCCGAGCAAGTCGTGGCCATTGCATCAAACATCGGTGGC
AAACAGGCTCTTGAGACTGTTCAGAGACTTCTCCCAGTTCTCTGTCAAGCCCACGGTTTGACACCCGACC
AAGGGCATTC
