>Addgene plasmid #41500 | TAL-4CA1 | addgene partial sequence | sequence record 55919 | M13_pUC_fwd
TCGAGCTCGGTACCTCGCGAATGCATCTAGATATTTGGGAATGCCCTTGGTCGGGTGTCAAACCGTGGGC
TTGACAGAGAACTGGGAGAAGTCTCTGAACAGTCTCAAGAGCCTGTTTGCCACCGATGTTTGATGCAATG
GCCACGACTTGCTCGGGTGTAAGGCCGTGGTCTTGACAAAGGACGGGCAACAACCTTTGCACGGTTTCCA
GGGCTTGCTTTCCCCCGTCATGAGAGGCGATGGCGACAACCTGCATTCATTTGGATCGGATCCCGGGCCC
GTCGACTGCAGAGGCCTGCATGCAAGCTTGGCGTAATCATGGTCATAGCTGTTTCCTGTGTGAAATTGTT
ATCCGCTCACAATTCCACACAACATACGAGCCGGAAGCATAAAGTGTAAAGCCTGGGGTGCCTAATGAGT
GAGCTAACTCACATTAATTGCGTTGCGCTCACTGCCCGCTTTCCAGTCGGGAAACCTGTCGTGCCAGCTG
CATTAATGAATCGGCCAACGCGCGGGGAGAGGCGGTTTGCGTATTGGGCGCTCTTCCGCTTCCTCGCTCA
CTGACTCGCTGCGCTCGGTCGTTCGGCTGCGGCGAGCGGTATCAGCTCACTCAAAGGCGGTAATACGGTT
ATCCACAGAATCAGGGGATAACGCAGGAAAGAACATGTGAGCAAAAGGCCAGCAAAAGGCCAGGAACCGT
AAAAAGGCCGCGTTGCTGGCGTTTTTCCATAGGCTCCGCCCCCCTGACGAGCATCACAAAAATCGACGCT
CAAGTCAGAGGTGGCGAAACCCGACAGGACTATAAAGATACCAGGCGTTTCCCCCTGGAAGCTCCCTCGT
GCGCTCTCCTGTTCCGACCCTGCCGCTTACCGGATACCTGTCCGCCTTTCTCCCTTCGG
